>Addgene plasmid #170736 | pSUMO K60A-CPTP | addgene full sequence | sequence record 337024 | Addgene NGS Result
TGAAGGCTCTCAAGGGCATCGGTCGAGATCCCGGTGCCTAATGAGTGAGCTAACTTACATTAATTGCGTT
GCGCTCACTGCCCGCTTTCCAGTCGGGAAACCTGTCGTGCCAGCTGCATTAATGAATCGGCCAACGCGCG
GGGAGAGGCGGTTTGCGTATTGGGCGCCAGGGTGGTTTTTCTTTTCACCAGTGAGACGGGCAACAGCTGA
TTGCCCTTCACCGCCTGGCCCTGAGAGAGTTGCAGCAAGCGGTCCACGCTGGTTTGCCCCAGCAGGCGAA
AATCCTGTTTGATGGTGGTTAACGGCGGGATATAACATGAGCTGTCTTCGGTATCGTCGTATCCCACTAC
CGAGATGTCCGCACCAACGCGCAGCCCGGACTCGGTAATGGCGCGCATTGCGCCCAGCGCCATCTGATCG
TTGGCAACCAGCATCGCAGTGGGAACGATGCCCTCATTCAGCATTTGCATGGTTTGTTGAAAACCGGACA
TGGCACTCCAGTCGCCTTCCCGTTCCGCTATCGGCTGAATTTGATTGCGAGTGAGATATTTATGCCAGCC
AGCCAGACGCAGACGCGCCGAGACAGAACTTAATGGGCCCGCTAACAGCGCGATTTGCTGGTGACCCAAT
GCGACCAGATGCTCCACGCCCAGTCGCGTACCGTCTTCATGGGAGAAAATAATACTGTTGATGGGTGTCT
GGTCAGAGACATCAAGAAATAACGCCGGAACATTAGTGCAGGCAGCTTCCACAGCAATGGCATCCTGGTC
ATCCAGCGGATAGTTAATGATCAGCCCACTGACGCGTTGCGCGAGAAGATTGTGCACCGCCGCTTTACAG
GCTTCGACGCCGCTTCGTTCTACCATCGACACCACCACGCTGGCACCCAGTTGATCGGCGCGAGATTTAA
TCGCCGCGACAATTTGCGACGGCGCGTGCAGGGCCAGACTGGAGGTGGCAACGCCAATCAGCAACGACTG
TTTGCCCGCCAGTTGTTGTGCCACGCGGTTGGGAATGTAATTCAGCTCCGCCATCGCCGCTTCCACTTTT
TCCCGCGTTTTCGCAGAAACGTGGCTGGCCTGGTTCACCACGCGGGAAACGGTCTGATAAGAGACACCGG
CATACTCTGCGACATCGTATAACGTTACTGGTTTCACATTCACCACCCTGAATTGACTCTCTTCCGGGCG
CTATCATGCCATACCGCGAAAGGTTTTGCGCCATTCGATGGTGTCCGGGATCTCGACGCTCTCCCTTATG
CGACTCCTGCATTAGGAAATTAATACGACTCACTATAGGGGAATTGTGAGCGGATAACAATTCCCCTGTA
GAAATAATTTTGTTTAACTTTAATAAGGAGATATACCATGGGCAGCAGCCATCATCATCATCATCACAGC
AGCGGCCTGGTGCCGCGCGGCAGCCACATGGCAAGCATGTCGGACTCAGAAGTCAATCAAGAAGCTAAGC
CAGAGGTCAAGCCAGAAGTCAAGCCTGAGACTCACATCAATTTAAAGGTGTCCGATGGATCTTCAGAGAT
CTTCTTCAAGATCAAAAAGACCACTCCTTTAAGAAGGCTGATGGAAGCGTTCGCTAAAAGACAGGGTAAG
GAAATGGACTCCTTAAGATTCTTGTACGACGGTATTAGAATCCAAGCTGATCAGACCCCTGAAGATTTGG
ACATGGAGGATAACGATATTATTGAGGCTCACAGAGAACAGATTGGTGGATCCATGGATGACTCGGAGAC
AGGTTTCAATCTGAAAGTCGTCCTGGTCAGTTTCAAGCAGTGTCTCGATGAGAAGGAAGAGGTCTTGCTG
GACCCCTACATTGCCAGCTGGAAGGGCCTGGTCAGGTTTCTGAACAGCCTGGGCACCATCTTCTCATTCA
TCTCCAAGGACGTGGTCTCCGCGCTGCGGATCATGGAGCGCCTCAGGGGCGGCCCGCAGAGCGAGCACTA
CCGCAGCCTGCAGGCCATGGTGGCCCATGAGCTGAGCAACCGGCTGGTGGACCTGGAGCGCCGCTCCCAC
CACCCGGAGTCTGGCTGCCGGACGGTGCTGCGCCTGCACCGCGCCCTGCACTGGCTGCAGCTGTTCCTGG
AGGGCCTGCGTACCAGCCCCGAGGACGCACGCACCTCCGCGCTCTGCGCCGACTCCTACAACGCCTCGCT
GGCCGCCTACCACCCCTGGGTTGTGCGCCGCGCCGTCACCGTGGCCTTCTGCACGCTGCCCACACGCGAG
GTCTTCCTGGAGGCCATGAACGTGGGGCCCCCGGAGCAGGCCGTGCAGATGCTAGGCGAGGCCCTCCCCT
TCATCCAGCGTGTCTACAACGTCTCCCAGAAGCTCTACGCCGAGCACTCCCTGCTGGACCTGCCCTAGGT
CGAGTCTGGTAAAGAAACCGCTGCTGCGAAATTTGAACGCCAGCACATGGACTCGTCTACTAGCGCAGCT
TAATTAACCTAGGCTGCTGCCACCGCTGAGCAATAACTAGCATAACCCCTTGGGGCCTCTAAACGGGTCT
TGAGGGGTTTTTTGCTGAAACCTCAGGCATTTGAGAAGCACACGGTCACACTGCTTCCGGTAGTCAATAA
ACCGGTAAACCAGCAATAGACATAAGCGGCTATTTAACGACCCTGCCCTGAACCGACGACAAGCTGACGA
CCGGGTCTCCGCAAGTGGCACTTTTCGGGGAAATGTGCGCGGAACCCCTATTTGTTTATTTTTCTAAATA
CATTCAAATATGTATCCGCTCATGAATTAATTCTTAGAAAAACTCATCGAGCATCAAATGAAACTGCAAT
TTATTCATATCAGGATTATCAATACCATATTTTTGAAAAAGCCGTTTCTGTAATGAAGGAGAAAACTCAC
CGAGGCAGTTCCATAGGATGGCAAGATCCTGGTATCGGTCTGCGATTCCGACTCGTCCAACATCAATACA
ACCTATTAATTTCCCCTCGTCAAAAATAAGGTTATCAAGTGAGAAATCACCATGAGTGACGACTGAATCC
GGTGAGAATGGCAAAAGTTTATGCATTTCTTTCCAGACTTGTTCAACAGGCCAGCCATTACGCTCGTCAT
CAAAATCACTCGCATCAACCAAACCGTTATTCATTCGTGATTGCGCCTGAGCGAGACGAAATACGCGGTC
GCTGTTAAAAGGACAATTACAAACAGGAATCGAATGCAACCGGCGCAGGAACACTGCCAGCGCATCAACA
ATATTTTCACCTGAATCAGGATATTCTTCTAATACCTGGAATGCTGTTTTCCCGGGGATCGCAGTGGTGA
GTAACCATGCATCATCAGGAGTACGGATAAAATGCTTGATGGTCGGAAGAGGCATAAATTCCGTCAGCCA
GTTTAGTCTGACCATCTCATCTGTAACATCATTGGCAACGCTACCTTTGCCATGTTTCAGAAACAACTCT
GGCGCATCGGGCTTCCCATACAATCGATAGATTGTCGCACCTGATTGCCCGACATTATCGCGAGCCCATT
TATACCCATATAAATCAGCATCCATGTTGGAATTTAATCGCGGCCTAGAGCAAGACGTTTCCCGTTGAAT
ATGGCTCATACTCTTCCTTTTTCAATATTATTGAAGCATTTATCAGGGTTATTGTCTCATGAGCGGATAC
ATATTTGAATGTATTTAGAAAAATAAACAAATAGGCATGCAGCGCTCTTCCGCTTCCTCGCTCACTGACT
CGCTACGCTCGGTCGTTCGACTGCGGCGAGCGGTGTCAGCTCACTCAAAAGCGGTAATACGGTTATCCAC
AGAATCAGGGGATAAAGCCGGAAAGAACATGTGAGCAAAAAGCAAAGCACCGGAAGAAGCCAACGCCGCA
GGCGTTTTTCCATAGGCTCCGCCCCCCTGACGAGCATCACAAAAATCGACGCTCAAGCCAGAGGTGGCGA
AACCCGACAGGACTATAAAGATACCAGGCGTTTCCCCCTGGAAGCTCCCTCGTGCGCTCTCCTGTTCCGA
CCCTGCCGCTTACCGGATACCTGTCCGCCTTTCTCCCTTCGGGAAGCGTGGCGCTTTCTCATAGCTCACG
CTGTTGGTATCTCAGTTCGGTGTAGGTCGTTCGCTCCAAGCTGGGCTGTGTGCACGAACCCCCCGTTCAG
CCCGACCGCTGCGCCTTATCCGGTAACTATCGTCTTGAGTCCAACCCGGTAAGACACGACTTATCGCCAC
TGGCAGCAGCCATTGGTAACTGATTTAGAGGACTTTGTCTTGAAGTTATGCACCTGTTAAGGCTAAACTG
AAAGAACAGATTTTGGTGAGTGCGGTCCTCCAACCCACTTACCTTGGTTCAAAGAGTTGGTAGCTCAGCG
AACCTTGAGAAAACCACCGTTGGTAGCGGTGGTTTTTCTTTATTTATGAGATGATGAATCAATCGGTCTA
TCAAGTCAACGAACAGCTATTCCGTTACTCTAGATTTCAGTGCAATTTATCTCTTCAAATGTAGCACCTG
AAGTCAGCCCCATACGATATAAGTTGTAATTCTCATGTTAGTCATGCCCCGCGCCCACCGGAAGGAGCTG
ACTGGGT
Features (pLannotate 1.2.2; 19 found; start..end, strand, type, name):
     41..62      -  protein_bind   CAP binding site: CAP binding activates transcription in the presence of cAMP. E. coli catabolite activator protein
     75..1157    -  CDS            lacI: lac repressor; lacI; The lac repressor binds to the lac operator to inhibit transcription in E. coli. This inhibition can be relieved by adding lactose or isopropyl-β-D-thiogalactopyranoside (IPTG).
   1158..1235    -  promoter       lacI promoter: lacI
   1243..1278    -  CDS            TcR (fragment): tetracycline efflux protein; tet; confers resistance to tetracycline
   1281..1299    +  promoter       T7 promoter: promoter for bacteriophage T7 RNA polymerase
   1300..1324    +  protein_bind   lac operator: The lac repressor binds to the lac operator to inhibit transcription in E. coli. This inhibition can be relieved by adding lactose or isopropyl-β-D-thiogalactopyranoside (IPTG). lac repressor encoded by lacI
   1339..1361    +  RBS            RBS: efficient ribosome binding site from bacteriophage T7 gene 10 (Olins and Rangwala, 1989)
   1380..1396    +  CDS            capTEV™ (fragment): composite tag for in vivo biotinylation, TEV protease cleavage, and 6xHis tagging
   1407..1424    +  CDS            thrombin site: thrombin recognition and cleavage site
   1437..1729    +  CDS            SUMO (fragment): cleavable ubiquitin-like protein tag; S. cerevisiae SMT3 (truncated)
   1734..2375    +  CDS            CPTP: CPTP_HUMAN - Also known as GLTPD1 From Homo sapiens (Human).
   2391..2432    +  CDS            S-Tag (fragment): affinity and epitope tag derived from pancreatic ribonuclease A
   2462..2479    +  CDS            SET1 (fragment): solubility-enhancement tag derived from T7 phage gene 10B
   2487..2534    +  terminator     T7 terminator: transcription terminator for bacteriophage T7 RNA polymerase
   2698..2755    +  promoter       AmpR promoter (fragment): bla
   2764..3579    -  CDS            KanR: aminoglycoside phosphotransferase; aph(3')-Ia; confers resistance to kanamycin in bacteria or G418 (Geneticin®) in eukaryotes
   3580..3671    -  promoter       AmpR promoter: bla
   3687..4436    -  rep_origin     RSF ori: Plasmids containing the RSF 1030 origin of replication can be propagated in E. coli cells that contain additional plasmids with compatible origins.
   4519..26      -  CDS            TcR (fragment) (across the origin): tetracycline efflux protein; tet; confers resistance to tetracycline
