[The description below was written by a language model from this plasmid's Addgene catalogue record and pLannotate feature annotations shown in this document.]
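Description:
pSUMO K60A-CPTP is a bacterial expression plasmid of about 4.6 kb, built on a pSUMO backbone, for producing a point mutant of human ceramide-1-phosphate transfer protein (CPTP, also called GLTPD1) in E. coli. It replicates from an RSF 1030 origin, which is compatible with other common plasmid origins in the same cell. The catalogue lists the plasmid as high copy, and selection is by kanamycin through an aph(3')-Ia aminoglycoside phosphotransferase gene. A lacI gene with its own promoter is carried on the plasmid to supply lac repressor.

Expression follows the standard T7/lac arrangement. A T7 promoter is followed directly by a lac operator and the phage T7 gene 10 ribosome binding site, so transcription requires a host supplying T7 RNA polymerase and is held off until induced with IPTG. The reading frame begins with a short N-terminal segment that the annotation matches to a His-tag-containing composite tag, then a thrombin cleavage site. Next comes a truncated yeast SMT3 (SUMO) domain, fused directly to the CPTP coding sequence carrying the K60A substitution. SUMO fusions generally improve solubility and yield, and the tag can be removed with a SUMO-specific protease. Short S-Tag and SET1 fragments annotated between the CPTP coding sequence and the T7 terminator look like vector remnants, and the record does not show whether they are translated. The small TcR and AmpR promoter fragments also appear to be backbone leftovers.

The plasmid belongs to a set made for expressing members of the glycolipid transfer protein (GLTP) superfamily. The record does not state the functional consequence of the K60A mutation, nor the restriction sites used for cloning.
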