Addgene plasmid #170736: pSUMO K60A-CPTP
Purpose: The plasmids contain inserts (ORFs) for expressing various members of the GlycoLipid Transfer Protein (GLTP) superfamily.
Depositing lab: Rhoderick Brown. Depositing organization: University of Minnesota. Publication: Non-vesicular trafficking by a ceramide-1-phosphate transfer protein regulates eicosanoids. Simanshu DK, Kamlekar RK, Wijesinghe DS, Zou X, Zhai X, Mishra SK, Molotkovsky JG, Malinina L, Hinchcliffe EH, Chalfant CE, Brown RE, Patel DJ. Nature. 2013 Aug 22;500(7463):463-7. doi: 10.1038/nature12332. Epub 2013 Jul 17. PubMed 23863933.
Backbone
  Vector backbone: pSUMO
  Vector type: Bacterial Expression
Growth in bacteria
  Bacterial resistance: Kanamycin, 50 μg/mL
  Growth temperature: 37°C
  Growth strain: DH5alpha
  Copy number: High Copy
Gene/Insert
  Gene/Insert name: K60A-CPTP
  Species: H. sapiens (human)
  Mutation: K60A
  Entrez Gene: CPTP (a.k.a. GLTPD1)
  Tag / fusion protein: SUMO (N terminal on backbone)
  Cloning method: Restriction Enzyme; 5′ cloning site Unknown (unknown if destroyed)
Terms and licenses: Academic/Nonprofit Terms; Industry Terms: Not Available to Industry
How to cite: pSUMO K60A-CPTP was a gift from Rhoderick Brown (Addgene plasmid # 170736 ; http://n2t.net/addgene:170736 ; RRID:Addgene_170736)
